Addgene plasmid #57274: Dronpa-FYN-N-10
Purpose: Localization: Membrane Associated Kinase, Excitation: 503, Emission: 518
Depositing lab: Michael Davidson. Depositing organization: Florida State University, Tallahassee.
Backbone
  Vector backbone: Dronpa-N1
  Backbone size w/o insert (bp): 4750
  Vector type: Mammalian Expression
  Selectable markers: Neomycin (select with G418)
Growth in bacteria
  Bacterial resistance: Kanamycin, 50 μg/mL
  Growth temperature: 37°C
  Growth strain: DH5alpha
  Copy number: High Copy
Gene/Insert
  Gene/Insert name: FYN (alt name: NM_153048.1)
  Species: H. sapiens (human)
  Entrez Gene: FYN (a.k.a. SLK, SYN, p59-FYN)
  Promoter: CMV
  Tag / fusion protein: Dronpa (C terminal on backbone)
  Cloning method: Unknown
  Sequencing primers: 5′ CMV-F; 3′ SV40pA-R
Terms and licenses: Academic/Nonprofit Terms; Industry Terms
Depositor comments: . Excitation = 503; Emission = 518
How to cite: Dronpa-FYN-N-10 was a gift from Michael Davidson (Addgene plasmid # 57274 ; http://n2t.net/addgene:57274 ; RRID:Addgene_57274)
