[The description below was written by a language model from this plasmid's Addgene catalogue record.]
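Description:
Dronpa-FYN-N-10 is a mammalian expression plasmid built on the Dronpa-N1 backbone (about 4.75 kb without the insert), an N1-style fusion vector in which a gene of interest is placed upstream of the fluorescent protein coding sequence. It is maintained in E. coli as a high-copy plasmid under kanamycin selection, and it carries a neomycin resistance marker so that transfected mammalian cells can be selected with G418. No feature table is provided, so the origin of replication and other backbone elements are not itemised. The use of an SV40 polyA reverse sequencing primer suggests that an SV40 polyadenylation signal lies downstream of the expression cassette.

The payload is human FYN, a Src-family kinase (also known as SLK, SYN or p59-FYN), expressed from the CMV promoter with Dronpa fused to its C terminus. This orientation leaves the N terminus of FYN free, which is generally the region responsible for membrane attachment in Src-family kinases. That fits the record's description of the construct as a marker for a membrane-associated kinase. Dronpa is a green fluorescent protein, recorded here with excitation at 503 nm and emission at 518 nm, and it is generally known for reversible photoswitching between bright and dark states. The "N-10" in the name probably refers to the N1-type fusion format and a linker of ten residues, though the record does not state this, and the cloning method is listed as unknown. The construct is typically used to image FYN localisation in live or fixed mammalian cells, including applications that exploit a photoswitchable label.
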