>Addgene plasmid #57274 | Dronpa-FYN-N-10 | depositor partial sequence | sequence record 88412 | insert sequence
GGACGGTCAGATCCGCTAGCGCCACCATGGGCTGTGTGCAATGTAAGGATAAAGAAGCAACAAAACTGAC
GGAGGAGAGGGACGGCAGCCTGAACCAGAGCTCTGGGTACCGCTATGGCACAGACCCCACCCCTCAGCAC
TACCCCAGCTTCGGTGTGACCTCCATCCCCAACTACAACAACTTCCACGCAGCCGGGGGCCAAGGACTCA
CCGTCTTTGGAGGTGTGAACTCTTCGTCTCATACGGGGACCTTGCGTACGAGAGGAGGAACAGGAGTGAC
ACTCTTTGTGGCCCTTTATGACTATGAAGCACGGACAGAAGATGACCTGAGTTTTCACAAAGGAGAAAAA
TTTCAAATATTGAACAGCTCGGAAGGAGATTGGTGGGAAGCCCGCTCCTTGACAACTGGAGAGACAGGTT
ACATTCCCAGCAATTATGTGGCTCCAGTTGACTCTATCCAGGCAGAAGAGTGGTACTTTGGAAAACTTGG
CCGAAAAGATGCTGAGCGACAGCTATTGTCCTTTGGAAACCCAAGAGGTACCTTTCTTATCCGCGAGAGT
GAAACCACCAAAGGTGCCTATTCACTTTCTATCCGTGATTGGGATGATATGAAAGGAGACCATGTCAAAC
ATTATAAAATTCGCAAACTTGACAATGGTGGATACTACATTACCACCCGGGCCCAGTTTGAAACACTTCA
GCAGCTTGTACAACATTACTCAGGTACCTGGAATGGAAACACAAAAGTAGCCATAAAGACTCTTAAACCA
GGCACAATGTCCCCCGAATCATTCCTTGAGGAAGCGCAGATCATGAAGAAGCTGAAGCACGACAAGCTGG
TCCAGCTCTATGCAGTGGTGTCTGAGGAGCCCATCTACATCGTCACCGAGTATATGAACAAAGGAAGTTT
ACTGGATTTCTTAAAAGATGGAGAAGGAAGAGCTCTGAAATTACCAAATCTTGTGGACATGGCAGCACAG
GTGGCTGCAGGAATGGCTTACATCGAGCGCATGAATTATATCCATAGAGATCTGCGATCAGCAAACATTC
TAGTGGGGAATGGACTCATATGCAAGATTGCTGACTTCGGATTGGCCCGATTGATAGAAGACAATGAGTA
CACAGCAAGACAAGGTGCAAAGTTCCCCATCAAGTGGACGGCCCCCGAGGCAGCCCTGTACGGGAGGTTC
ACAATCAAGTCTGACGTGTGGTCTTTTGGAATCTTACTCACAGAGCTGGTCACCAAAGGAAGAGTGCCAT
ACCCAGGCATGAACAACCGGGAGGTGCTGGAGCAGGTGGAGCGAGGCTACAGGATGCCCTGCCCGCAGGA
CTGCCCCATCTCTCTGCATGAGCTCATGATCCACTGCTGGAAAAAGGACCCTGAAGAACGCCCCACTTTT
GAGTACTTGCAGAGCTTCCTGGAAGACTACTTTACCGCGACAGAGCCCCAGTACCAACCTGGTGAAAACC
TGGCATCCAGCGGGGATCCACCGGTCGCCACCATGGTGAGTGTGATTAAACCAGACATGAAGATCAAGCT
GCGTATGGAAGGCGCTGTAAATGGACACCCGTTCGCGATTGAAGGAGTTGGCCTTGGGAAGCCTTTCGAG
GGAAAACAGAGTATGGACCTTAAAGTCAAAGAAGGCGGACCTCTGCCTTTCGCCTATGACATCTTGACAA
CTGTGTTCTGTTACGGCAACAGGGTATTCGCCAAATACCCAGAAAATATAGTAGACTATTTCAAGCAGTC
GTTTCCTGAGGGCTACTCTTGGGAACGAAGCATGAATTACGAAGACGGGGGCATTTGTAACGCGACAAAC
GACATAACCCTGGATGGTGACTGTTATATCTATGAAATTCGATTTGATGGTGTGAACTTTCCTGCCAATG
GTCCAGTTATGCAGAAGAGGACTGTGAAATGGGAGCCATCCACTGAGAAATTGTATGTGCGTGATGGAGT
GCTGAAGGGTGATGTTAACATGGCTCTGTCGCTTGAAGGAGGTGGCCATTACCGATGTGACTTCAAAACT
ACTTATAAAGCTAAGAAGGTTGTCCAGTTGCCAGACTATCACTTTGTGGACCACCACATTGAGATTAAAA
GCCACGACAAAGATTACAGTAATGTTAATCTGCATGAGCACGCCGAAGCGCATTCTGAGCTGCCGAGGCA
GGCCAAGTAATGATAGGCGGCCGCGACTCTAGATCATAATCAGCCATACCACATT
