>Addgene plasmid #57274 | Dronpa-FYN-N-10 | addgene partial sequence | sequence record 118130 | Dronpa-R 5'-TTCAATCGCGAACGGGTGTC-3'
TCACACTCACCATGGTGGCGACCGGTGGATCCCCGCTGGATGCCAGGTTTTCACCAGGTTGGTACTGGGG
CTCTGTCGCGGTAAAGTAGTCTTCCAGGAAGCTCTGCAAGTACTCAAAAGTGGGGCGTTCTTCAGGGTCC
TTTTTCCAGCAGTGGATCATGAGCTCATGCAGAGAGATGGGGCAGTCCTGCGGGCAGGGCATCCTGTAGC
CTCGCTCCACCTGCTCCAGCACCTCCCGGTTGTTCATGCCTGGGTATGGCACTCTTCCTTTGGTGACCAG
CTCTGTGAGTAAGATTCCAAAAGACCACACGTCAGACTTGATTGTGAACCTCCCGTACAGGGCTGCCTCG
GGGGCCGTCCACTTGATGGGGAACTTTGCACCTTGTCTTGCTGTGTACTCATTGTCTTCTATCAATCGGG
CCAATCCGAAGTCAGCAATCTTGCATATGAGTCCATTCCCCACTAGAATGTTTGCTGATCGCAGATCTCT
ATGGATATAATTCATGCGCTCGATGTAAGCCATTCCTGCAGCCACCTGTGCTGCCATGTCCACAAGATTT
GGTAATTTCAGAGCTCTTCCTTCTCCATCTTTTAAGAAATCCAGTAAACTTCCTTTGTTCATATACTCGG
TGACGATGTAGATGGGCTCCTCAGACACCACTGCATAGAGCTGGACCAGCTTGTCGTGCTTCAGCTTCTT
CATGATCTGCGCTTCCTCAAGGAATGATTCGGGGGACATTGTGCCTGGTTTAAGAGTCTTTATGGCTACT
